Addgene plasmid #137998: pET15b-mLin28A-cHIS
Purpose: Lin28-His6 was overexpressed in Escherichia coli Rosetta (DE3) cells
Depositing lab: Judy Lieberman. Depositing organization: Boston Children's Hospital. Publication: An RNA-binding Protein, Lin28, Recognizes and Remodels G-quartets in the MicroRNAs (miRNAs) and mRNAs It Regulates. O'Day E, Le MT, Imai S, Tan SM, Kirchner R, Arthanari H, Hofmann O, Wagner G, Lieberman J. J Biol Chem. 2015 Jul 17;290(29):17909-22. doi: 10.1074/jbc.M115.665521. Epub 2015 Jun 4. PubMed 26045559.
Backbone
  Vector backbone: pET15b
  Backbone manufacturer: Novagen
  Vector type: Bacterial Expression
Growth in bacteria
  Bacterial resistance: Ampicillin, 100 μg/mL
  Growth temperature: 37°C
  Growth strain: DH5alpha
  Copy number: High Copy
Gene/Insert
  Gene/Insert name: mouse Lin28A, CSD and ZnFs (residues 36–186)
  Species: M. musculus (mouse)
  Insert size (bp): 500
  Tag / fusion protein: C-terminal His6 tag
Terms and licenses: Academic/Nonprofit Terms; Industry Terms: Not Available to Industry
How to cite: pET15b-mLin28A-cHIS was a gift from Judy Lieberman (Addgene plasmid # 137998 ; http://n2t.net/addgene:137998 ; RRID:Addgene_137998)
