[The description below was written by a language model from this plasmid's Addgene catalogue record and pLannotate feature annotations shown in this document.]
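Description:
pET15b-mLin28A-cHIS is a bacterial expression plasmid built on the Novagen pET15b backbone for producing a truncated mouse Lin28A protein in Escherichia coli. The insert, listed as about 500 bp, encodes residues 36–186, which span the cold-shock domain and the zinc-finger (zinc knuckle) motifs, fused to a C-terminal His6 tag for metal-affinity purification. The automated annotation places the Lin28A fragment at positions 94–546 and labels it by its closest match, the human orthologue, although the catalogue gives the species as mouse. The annotation does not call the His tag as a separate feature. It does flag a short stretch between the insert and the terminator as resembling a T7 gene 10B-derived solubility tag, which is most likely residual vector sequence rather than a designed fusion.

Expression is driven by a T7 promoter followed directly by a lac operator, with the T7 gene 10 ribosome binding site upstream of the coding sequence and a T7 terminator downstream. The plasmid carries its own lacI gene and promoter, so the repressor holds transcription off until IPTG is added in a host that supplies T7 RNA polymerase. The record states that the protein was overexpressed in Rosetta (DE3) cells. Propagation relies on a pBR322-type ColE1 origin accompanied by the bom region and the rop gene, and selection is by ampicillin through β-lactamase. The catalogue lists the plasmid as high copy, although rop normally moderates copy number. Several tetracycline-resistance gene fragments are non-functional remnants of the pBR322 lineage. The associated work concerned Lin28 recognition and remodelling of G-quartet structures in its miRNA and mRNA targets, which fits use of this plasmid to make recombinant protein for RNA-binding and structural studies.
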