Features (pLannotate 1.2.2; 19 found; start..end, strand, type, name):
      1..19      +  promoter       T7 promoter: promoter for bacteriophage T7 RNA polymerase
     20..44      +  protein_bind   lac operator: The lac repressor binds to the lac operator to inhibit transcription in E. coli. This inhibition can be relieved by adding lactose or isopropyl-β-D-thiogalactopyranoside (IPTG). lac repressor encoded by lacI
     59..81      +  RBS            RBS: efficient ribosome binding site from bacteriophage T7 gene 10 (Olins and Rangwala, 1989)
     94..546     +  CDS            LIN28A (fragment): LN28A_HUMAN - Also known as CSDD1, LIN28, ZCCHC1. Experimental evidence at protein level: Swiss-Prot protein existence level 1. RNA-binding protein that inhibits processing of pre-let-7 miRNAs and regulates translation of mRNAs that control developmental timing, pluripotency and metabolism (PubMed:21247876). Seems to recognize a common structural G-quartet (G4) feature in its miRNA and mRNA targets (Probable). 'Translational enhancer' that drives specific mRNAs to polysomes and increases the efficiency of protein synthesis. Its association with the translational machinery and target mRNAs resu
    583..632     +  CDS            SET1 (fragment): solubility-enhancement tag derived from T7 phage gene 10B
    640..687     +  terminator     T7 terminator: transcription terminator for bacteriophage T7 RNA polymerase
    710..814     -  CDS            TcR (fragment): tetracycline efflux protein; tet; confers resistance to tetracycline
    862..890     -  promoter       tet promoter: E. coli promoter for tetracycline efflux protein gene
   1003..1107    +  promoter       AmpR promoter: bla
   1108..1968    +  CDS            AmpR: β-lactamase; bla; confers resistance to ampicillin, carbenicillin, and related antibiotics
   2139..2727    +  rep_origin     ori: high-copy-number ColE1/pMB1/pBR322/pUC origin of replication
   2913..3052    -  misc_feature   bom: basis of mobility region from pBR322
   3154..3345    -  CDS            rop: Rop protein, which maintains plasmids at low copy number; rop
   3362..3742    +  CDS            YPB1_ECOLX: Protein predicted: Swiss-Prot protein existence level 4. From Escherichia coli.
   3984..4608    -  CDS            TcR (fragment): tetracycline efflux protein; tet; confers resistance to tetracycline
   4623..4644    -  protein_bind   CAP binding site: CAP binding activates transcription in the presence of cAMP. E. coli catabolite activator protein
   4657..5738    -  CDS            lacI: lac repressor; lacI; The lac repressor binds to the lac operator to inhibit transcription in E. coli. This inhibition can be relieved by adding lactose or isopropyl-β-D-thiogalactopyranoside (IPTG).
   5739..5816    -  promoter       lacI promoter: lacI
   5824..6103    -  CDS            TcR (fragment): tetracycline efflux protein; tet; confers resistance to tetracycline
>Addgene plasmid #137998 | pET15b-mLin28A-cHIS | addgene full sequence | sequence record 272523 | Addgene NGS Result
TAATACGACTCACTATAGGGGAATTGTGAGCGGATAACAATTCCCCTCTAGAAATAATTTTGTTTAACTT
TAAGAAGGAGATATACCATGGGGCAGCTGCTGCACGGTGCGGGCATCTGTAAGTGGTTCAACGTGCGCAT
GGGGTTCGGCTTCCTGTCCATGACCGCCCGCGCCGGGGTCGCGCTCGACCCCCCAGTGGATGTCTTTGTG
CACCAGAGTAAGCTGCACATGGAAGGGTTCCGGAGCTTGAAGGAGGGTGAGGCAGTGGAGTTCACCTTTA
AGAAGTCAGCCAAGGGTCTGGAATCCATCCGTGTCACCGGACCTGGTGGAGTATTCTGTATTGGGAGTGA
GAGGCGGCCAAAAGGAAAGAGCATGCAGAAGCGCAGATCAAAAGGAGACAGGTGCTACAACTGTGGAGGT
CTAGATCATCATGCCAAGGAATGCAAGCTGCCACCCCAGCCCAAGAAGTGCCACTTCTGCCAGAGCATCA
GCCATATGGTAGCCTCATGTCCGCTGAAGGCCCAGCAGGGCCCTAGTGCACAGGGAGGGCATCATCACCA
TCACCACTAACTCGAGGATCCGGCTGCTAACAAAGCCCGAAAGGAAGCTGAGTTGGCTGCTGCCACCGCT
GAGCAATAACTAGCATAACCCCTTGGGGCCTCTAAACGGGTCTTGAGGGGTTTTTTGCTGAAAGGAGGAA
CTATATCCGGATATCCCGCAAGAGGCCCGGCAGTACCGGCATAACCAAGCCTATGCCTACAGCATCCAGG
GTGACGGTGCCGAGGATGACGATGAGCGCATTGTTAGATTTCATACACGGTGCCTGACTGCGTTAGCAAT
TTAACTGTGATAAACTACCGCATTAAAGCTTATCGATGATAAGCTGTCAAACATGAGAATTCTTGAAGAC
GAAAGGGCCTCGTGATACGCCTATTTTTATAGGTTAATGTCATGATAATAATGGTTTCTTAGACGTCAGG
TGGCACTTTTCGGGGAAATGTGCGCGGAACCCCTATTTGTTTATTTTTCTAAATACATTCAAATATGTAT
CCGCTCATGAGACAATAACCCTGATAAATGCTTCAATAATATTGAAAAAGGAAGAGTATGAGTATTCAAC
ATTTCCGTGTCGCCCTTATTCCCTTTTTTGCGGCATTTTGCCTTCCTGTTTTTGCTCACCCAGAAACGCT
GGTGAAAGTAAAAGATGCTGAAGATCAGTTGGGTGCACGAGTGGGTTACATCGAACTGGATCTCAACAGC
GGTAAGATCCTTGAGAGTTTTCGCCCCGAAGAACGTTTTCCAATGATGAGCACTTTTAAAGTTCTGCTAT
GTGGCGCGGTATTATCCCGTGTTGACGCCGGGCAAGAGCAACTCGGTCGCCGCATACACTATTCTCAGAA
TGACTTGGTTGAGTACTCACCAGTCACAGAAAAGCATCTTACGGATGGCATGACAGTAAGAGAATTATGC
AGTGCTGCCATAACCATGAGTGATAACACTGCGGCCAACTTACTTCTGACAACGATCGGAGGACCGAAGG
AGCTAACCGCTTTTTTGCACAACATGGGGGATCATGTAACTCGCCTTGATCGTTGGGAACCGGAGCTGAA
TGAAGCCATACCAAACGACGAGCGTGACACCACGATGCCTGCAGCAATGGCAACAACGTTGCGCAAACTA
TTAACTGGCGAACTACTTACTCTAGCTTCCCGGCAACAATTAATAGACTGGATGGAGGCGGATAAAGTTG
CAGGACCACTTCTGCGCTCGGCCCTTCCGGCTGGCTGGTTTATTGCTGATAAATCTGGAGCCGGTGAGCG
TGGGTCTCGCGGTATCATTGCAGCACTGGGGCCAGATGGTAAGCCCTCCCGTATCGTAGTTATCTACACG
ACGGGGAGTCAGGCAACTATGGATGAACGAAATAGACAGATCGCTGAGATAGGTGCCTCACTGATTAAGC
ATTGGTAACTGTCAGACCAAGTTTACTCATATATACTTTAGATTGATTTAAAACTTCATTTTTAATTTAA
AAGGATCTAGGTGAAGATCCTTTTTGATAATCTCATGACCAAAATCCCTTAACGTGAGTTTTCGTTCCAC
TGAGCGTCAGACCCCGTAGAAAAGATCAAAGGATCTTCTTGAGATCCTTTTTTTCTGCGCGTAATCTGCT
GCTTGCAAACAAAAAAACCACCGCTACCAGCGGTGGTTTGTTTGCCGGATCAAGAGCTACCAACTCTTTT
TCCGAAGGTAACTGGCTTCAGCAGAGCGCAGATACCAAATACTGTCCTTCTAGTGTAGCCGTAGTTAGGC
CACCACTTCAAGAACTCTGTAGCACCGCCTACATACCTCGCTCTGCTAATCCTGTTACCAGTGGCTGCTG
CCAGTGGCGATAAGTCGTGTCTTACCGGGTTGGACTCAAGACGATAGTTACCGGATAAGGCGCAGCGGTC
GGGCTGAACGGGGGGTTCGTGCACACAGCCCAGCTTGGAGCGAACGACCTACACCGAACTGAGATACCTA
CAGCGTGAGCTATGAGAAAGCGCCACGCTTCCCGAAGGGAGAAAGGCGGACAGGTATCCGGTAAGCGGCA
GGGTCGGAACAGGAGAGCGCACGAGGGAGCTTCCAGGGGGAAACGCCTGGTATCTTTATAGTCCTGTCGG
GTTTCGCCACCTCTGACTTGAGCGTCGATTTTTGTGATGCTCGTCAGGGGGGCGGAGCCTATGGAAAAAC
GCCAGCAACGCGGCCTTTTTACGGTTCCTGGCCTTTTGCTGGCCTTTTGCTCACATGTTCTTTCCTGCGT
TATCCCCTGATTCTGTGGATAACCGTATTACCGCCTTTGAGTGAGCTGATACCGCTCGCCGCAGCCGAAC
GACCGAGCGCAGCGAGTCAGTGAGCGAGGAAGCGGAAGAGCGCCTGATGCGGTATTTTCTCCTTACGCAT
CTGTGCGGTATTTCACACCGCAATGGTGCACTCTCAGTACAATCTGCTCTGATGCCGCATAGTTAAGCCA
GTATACACTCCGCTATCGCTACGTGACTGGGTCATGGCTGCGCCCCGACACCCGCCAACACCCGCTGACG
CGCCCTGACGGGCTTGTCTGCTCCCGGCATCCGCTTACAGACAAGCTGTGACCGTCTCCGGGAGCTGCAT
GTGTCAGAGGTTTTCACCGTCATCACCGAAACGCGCGAGGCAGCTGCGGTAAAGCTCATCAGCGTGGTCG
TGAAGCGATTCACAGATGTCTGCCTGTTCATCCGCGTCCAGCTCGTTGAGTTTCTCCAGAAGCGTTAATG
TCTGGCTTCTGATAAAGCGGGCCATGTTAAGGGCGGTTTTTTCCTGTTTGGTCACTGATGCCTCCGTGTA
AGGGGGATTTCTGTTCATGGGGGTAATGATACCGATGAAACGAGAGAGGATGCTCACGATACGGGTTACT
GATGATGAACATGCCCGGTTACTGGAACGTTGTGAGGGTAAACAACTGGCGGTATGGATGCGGCGGGACC
AGAGAAAAATCACTCAGGGTCAATGCCAGCGCTTCGTTAATACAGATGTAGGTGTTCCACAGGGTAGCCA
GCAGCATCCTGCGATGCAGATCCGGAACATAATGGTGCAGGGCGCTGACTTCCGCGTTTCCAGACTTTAC
GAAACACGGAAACCGAAGACCATTCATGTTGTTGCTCAGGTCGCAGACGTTTTGCAGCAGCAGTCGCTTC
ACGTTCGCTCGCGTATCGGTGATTCATTCTGCTAACCAGTAAGGCAACCCCGCCAGCCTAGCCGGGTCCT
CAACGACAGGAGCACGATCATGCGCACCCGTGGCCAGGACCCAACGCTGCCCGAGATGCGCCGCGTGCGG
CTGCTGGAGATGGCGGACGCGATGGATATGTTCTGCCAAGGGTTGGTTTGCGCATTCACAGTTCTCCGCA
AGAATTGATTGGCTCCAATTCTTGGAGTGGTGAATCCGTTAGCGAGGTGCCGCCGGCTTCCATTCAGGTC
GAGGTGGCCCGGCTCCATGCACCGCGACGCAACGCGGGGAGGCAGACAAGGTATAGGGCGGCGCCTACAA
TCCATGCCAACCCGTTCCATGTGCTCGCCGAGGCGGCATAAATCGCCGTGACGATCAGCGGTCCAATGAT
CGAAGTTAGGCTGGTAAGAGCCGCGAGCGATCCTTGAAGCTGTCCCTGATGGTCGTCATCTACCTGCCTG
GACAGCATGGCCTGCAACGCGGGCATCCCGATGCCGCCGGAAGCGAGAAGAATCATAATGGGGAAGGCCA
TCCAGCCTCGCGTCGCGAACGCCAGCAAGACGTAGCCCAGCGCGTCGGCCGCCATGCCGGCGATAATGGC
CTGCTTCTCGCCGAAACGTTTGGTGGCGGGACCAGTGACGAAGGCTTGAGCGAGGGCGTGCAAGATTCCG
AATACCGCAAGCGACAGGCCGATCATCGTCGCGCTCCAGCGAAAGCGGTCCTCGCCGAAAATGACCCAGA
GCGCTGCCGGCACCTGTCCTACGAGTTGCATGATAAAGAAGACAGTCATAAGTGCGGCGACGATAGTCAT
GCCCCGCGCCCACCGGAAGGAGCTGACTGGGTTGAAGGCTCTCAAGGGCATCGGTCGAGATCCCGGTGCC
TAATGAGTGAGCTAACTTACATTAATTGCGTTGCGCTCACTGCCCGCTTTCCAGTCGGGAAACTGTCGTG
CCAGCTGCATTAATGAATCGGCCAACGCGCGGGGAGAGGCGGTTTGCGTATTGGGCGCCAGGGTGGTTTT
TCTTTTCACCAGTGAGACGGGCAACAGCTGATTGCCCTTCACCGCCTGGCCCTGAGAGAGTTGCAGCAAG
CGGTCCACGCTGGTTTGCCCCAGCAGGCGAAAATCCTGTTTGATGGTGGTTAACGGCGGGATATAACATG
AGCTGTCTTCGGTATCGTCGTATCCCACTACCGAGATATCCGCACCAACGCGCAGCCCGGACTCGGTAAT
GGCGCGCATTGCGCCCAGCGCCATCTGATCGTTGGCAACCAGCATCGCAGTGGGAACGATGCCCTCATTC
AGCATTTGCATGGTTTGTTGAAAACCGGACATGGCACTCCAGTCGCCTTCCCGTTCCGCTATCGGCTGAA
TTTGATTGCGAGTGAGATATTTATGCCAGCCAGCCAGACGCAGACGCGCCGAGACAGAACTTAATGGGCC
CGCTAACAGCGCGATTTGCTGGTGACCCAATGCGACCAGATGCTCCACGCCCAGTCGCGTACCGTCTTCA
TGGGAGAAAATAATACTGTTGATGGGTGTCTGGTCAGAGACATCAAGAAATAACGCCGGAACATTAGTGC
AGGCAGCTTCCACAGCAATGGCATCCTGGTCATCCAGCGGATAGTTAATGATCAGCCCACTGACGCGTTG
CGCGAGAAGATTGTGCACCGCCGCTTTACAGGCTTCGACGCCGCTTCGTTCTACCATCGACACCACCACG
CTGGCACCCAGTTGATCGGCGCGAGATTTAATCGCCGCGACAATTTGCGACGGCGCGTGCAGGGCCAGAC
TGGAGGTGGCAACGCCAATCAGCAACGACTGTTTGCCCGCCAGTTGTTGTGCCACGCGGTTGGGAATGTA
ATTCAGCTCCGCCATCGCCGCTTCCACTTTTTCCCGCGTTTTCGCAGAAACGTGGCTGGCCTGGTTCACC
ACGCGGGAAACGGTCTGATAAGAGACACCGGCATACTCTGCGACATCGTATAACGTTACTGGTTTCACAT
TCACCACCCTGAATTGACTCTCTTCCGGGCGCTATCATGCCATACCGCGAAAGGTTTTGCGCCATTCGAT
GGTGTCCGGGATCTCGACGCTCTCCCTTATGCGACTCCTGCATTAGGAAGCAGCCCAGTAGTAGGTTGAG
GCCGTTGAGCACCGCCGCCGCAAGGAATGGTGCATGCAAGGAGATGGCGCCCAACAGTCCCCCGGCCACG
GGGCCTGCCACCATACCCACGCCGAAACAAGCGCTCATGAGCCCGAAGTGGCGAGCCCGATCTTCCCCAT
CGGTGATGTCGGCGATATAGGCGCCAGCAACCGCACCTGTGGCGCCGGTGATGCCGGCCACGATGCGTCC
GGCGTAGAGGATCGAGATCTCGATCCCGCGAAAT
