>Addgene plasmid #137998 | pET15b-mLin28A-cHIS | depositor partial sequence | sequence record 266500 | pET15b-mLin28A-cHIS sequence 1296 bps
CNNNNNNNNNNGTAGGAATTCCCTCNGAATATTTTGTTTAACTTTAAGAAGGAGATATACCATGGGGCAG
CTGCTGCACGGTGCGGGCATCTGTAAGTGGTTCAACGTGCGCATGGGGTTCGGCTTCCTGTCCATGACCG
CCCGCGCCGGGGTCGCGCTCGACCCCCCAGTGGATGTCTTTGTGCACCAGAGTAAGCTGCACATGGAAGG
GTTCCGGAGCTTGAAGGAGGGTGAGGCAGTGGAGTTCACCTTTAAGAAGTCAGCCAAGGGTCTGGAATCC
ATCCGTGTCACCGGACCTGGTGGAGTATTCTGTATTGGGAGTGAGAGGCGGCCAAAAGGAAAGAGCATGC
AGAAGCGCAGATCAAAAGGAGACAGGTGCTACAACTGTGGAGGTCTAGATCATCATGCCAAGGAATGCAA
GCTGCCACCCCAGCCCAAGAAGTGCCACTTCTGCCAGAGCATCAGCCATATGGTAGCCTCATGTCCGCTG
AAGGCCCAGCAGGGCCCTAGTGCACAGGGAGGGCATCATCACCATCACCACTAACTCGAGGATCCGGCTG
CTAACAAAGCCCGAAAGGAAGCTGAGTTGGCTGCTGCCACCGCTGAGCAATAACTAGCATAACCCCTTGG
GGCCTCTAAACGGGTCTTGAGGGGTTTTTTGCTGAAAGGAGGAACTATATCCGGATATCCCGCAAGAGGC
CCGGCAGTACCGGCATAACCAAGCCTATGCCTACAGCATCCAGGGTGACGGTGCCGAGGATGACGATGAG
CGCATTGTTAGATTTCATACACGGTGCCTGACTGCGTTAGCAATTTAACTGTGATAAACTACCGCATTAA
AGCTTATCGATGATAAGCTGTCAAACATGANAATTCTTGAAAACGAANGGCCTCGTGATACGCCTATTTT
ATAGGTAANTGTCATGATAATAATGGTTTCTTAAACGTCAGGTGGCACTTTTCGGGAAATGTGCGCGNAA
CCCTATTTGTTATTTTCTAATACATTCAATATGTATCCNCTCATGAAANAATAACCCTGANAATGCTTCA
ATANNTNGAAAANGNAAAATATGANTNTNCACNTTTCCNGNCCCCCTNATNCCNTTTTTGNGNATTTNNC
CTCCNNTTTNGNCCCCCAAANNCTGGGGNAAANAAAAATTTNAAAANANTTGGGGGNCCNAAGGGNTTCT
CNAANTGNNTNCCANNNGGAAAATCNTTNNAATTTTNCCCCNAAAAATTTTCAAANAAAAANTTTTAANT
TNNTNNGGGGGGNNTTNCCGGTTNNCCNNNAAAAAA
