>Addgene plasmid #137998 | pET15b-mLin28A-cHIS | depositor partial sequence | sequence record 266501 | pET15b-mLin28A-cHIS sequence 1363 bps
ACAATAGCTTCCTTTGGGCTTGTTAGCAGCCGGATCCTCGAGTTAGTGGTGATGGTGATGATGCCCTCCC
TGTGCACTAGGGCCCTGCTGGGCCTTCAGCGGACATGAGGCTACCATATGGCTGATGCTCTGGCAGAAGT
GGCACTTCTTGGGCTGGGGTGGCAGCTTGCATTCCTTGGCATGATGATCTAGACCTCCACAGTTGTAGCA
CCTGTCTCCTTTTGATCTGCGCTTCTGCATGCTCTTTCCTTTTGGCCGCCTCTCACTCCCAATACAGAAT
ACTCCACCAGGTCCGGTGACACGGATGGATTCCAGACCCTTGGCTGACTTCTTAAAGGTGAACTCCACTG
CCTCACCCTCCTTCAAGCTCCGGAACCCTTCCATGTGCAGCTTACTCTGGTGCACAAAGACATCCACTGG
GGGGTCGAGCGCGACCCCGGCGCGGGCGGTCATGGACAGGAAGCCGAACCCCATGCGCACGTTGAACCAC
TTACAGATGCCCGCACCGTGCAGCAGCTGCCCCATGGTATATCTCCTTCTTAAAGTTAAACAAAATTATT
TCTAGAGGGGAATTGTTATCCGCTCACAATTCCCCTATAGTGAGTCGTATTAATTTCGCGGGATCGAGAT
CTCGATCCTCTACGCCGGACGCATCGTGGCCGGCATCACCGGCGCCACAGGTGCGGTTGCTGGCGCCTAT
ATCGCCGACATCACCGATGGGGAAGATCGGGCTCGCCACTTCGGGCTCATGAGCGCTTGTTTCGGCGTGG
GTATGGTGGCAGGCCCCGTGGCCGGGGGACTGTTGGGCGCCATCTCCTTGCATGCACCATTCCTTGCGGC
GGCGGTGCTCAACGGCCTCAACCTACTACTGGGCTGCTTCCTAATGCAGGAGTCGCATAAGGGAGAGCGT
CGAGATCCCGGACACCATCGAATGGCGCAAAACCTTTCGCGGTATGGCATGATAGCGCCCGGAAAANANT
CAATNCAGGGTGGTGAATGTGAAACCAGTAACGTTATACNATGTCCCAAAATATGCCGGTGTCTCTTATC
AAANNGTTTNCCCCGGNGGGNAACAAGGCCANCCCNGTTTNTGCNAAAACCNGGAAAAAANGGAAACNGC
NANGGGNGAAATTNAATTANNTTCCCANCNGGGGGGNAAAAAATGGGGGGAAAAAAANNTTNNNGANTGG
GGTNNCNCCCCNANTNGGNCCNNNAANNCCNNNNAAAATTNNNNGGNAAAAANTCCCCCCNAAAANTGGG
NNCNNCNGGGGGGNNNANNNNAAAAAAAANGNNNNAAACNNNAAANGGGGGGNAANNTTNCCNNNNNNNN
GGGGGGNANTTANANNNCNGGNAAAAAAAATTN
